Addgene plasmid #55107: mCherry-MyosinIIB-N-18
Purpose: Localization: Cytoskeleton, Excitation: 587, Emission: 610
Depositing lab: Michael Davidson. Depositing organization: Florida State University, Tallahassee.
Backbone
  Vector backbone: mCherry-N1
  Backbone size w/o insert (bp): 4750
  Vector type: Mammalian Expression
  Selectable markers: Neomycin (select with G418)
Growth in bacteria
  Bacterial resistance: Kanamycin, 50 μg/mL
  Growth temperature: 37°C
  Growth strain: DH5alpha
  Copy number: High Copy
Gene/Insert
  Gene/Insert name: MyosinIIB (alt name: NM_005964.1)
  Species: H. sapiens (human)
  Entrez Gene: MYH10 (a.k.a. NMMHC-IIB, NMMHCB)
  Promoter: CMV
  Tag / fusion protein: mCherry (C terminal on backbone)
  Cloning method: Unknown
  Sequencing primers: 5′ CMV-F; 3′ SV40pA-R
Terms and licenses: Academic/Nonprofit Terms; Industry Terms: Not Available to Industry
Depositor comments: . Excitation = 587; Emission = 610
How to cite: mCherry-MyosinIIB-N-18 was a gift from Michael Davidson (Addgene plasmid # 55107 ; http://n2t.net/addgene:55107 ; RRID:Addgene_55107)
