[The description below was written by a language model from this plasmid's Addgene catalogue record.]
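Description:
mCherry-MyosinIIB-N-18 is a mammalian expression plasmid built on the mCherry-N1 backbone (about 4.75 kb without the insert). It is used to produce a red fluorescent fusion of human non-muscle myosin IIB. It is maintained in E. coli as a high-copy plasmid under kanamycin selection. It also carries a neomycin resistance marker, so transfected mammalian cells can be selected with G418, for example to derive stable lines. No feature table accompanies the record, so the origin of replication and the exact arrangement of the resistance cassette are not itemised. The listed 3′ sequencing primer does imply an SV40 polyadenylation signal downstream of the expression cassette.

The insert is the human MYH10 coding sequence, which encodes the non-muscle myosin heavy chain IIB, and it is driven by the strong constitutive CMV promoter. In this N1-type layout the gene sits upstream of the fluorescent protein, so mCherry is fused to the C terminus of the myosin heavy chain. The "N-18" in the name probably refers to the length of the linker between the two proteins, but the record does not state this explicitly, and the cloning method is listed as unknown.

The stated purpose is cytoskeletal localization. The fusion labels myosin IIB-containing structures of the actomyosin cytoskeleton so they can be seen by fluorescence microscopy in transfected cells. The recorded mCherry excitation maximum is 587 nm and the emission maximum is 610 nm, which lets the fusion be combined with green or other spectrally distinct probes in multicolour imaging.
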