>Addgene plasmid #55107 | mCherry-MyosinIIB-N-18 | depositor partial sequence | sequence record 85474 | insert sequence
GCTAGCGCTACCGGACTCAGATCTCGAGCTCAAGCTTCGAATTCTGCAGTCGACGGTACCGCCACCATGG
CGCAGAGAACTGGACTCGAGGATCCAGAGAGGTATCTCTTTGTGGACAGGGCTGTCATCTACAACCCTGC
CACTCAAGCTGATTGGACAGCTAAAAAGCTAGTGTGGATTCCATCAGAACGCCATGGTTTTGAGGCAGCT
AGTATCAAAGAAGAACGGGGAGATGAAGTTATGGTGGAGTTGGCAGAGAATGGAAAGAAAGCAATGGTCA
ACAAAGATGATATTCAGAAGATGAACCCACCTAAGTTTTCCAAGGTGGAGGATATGGCAGAATTGACATG
CTTGAATGAAGCTTCCGTTTTACATAATCTGAAGGATCGCTACTATTCAGGACTAATCTATACTTATTCT
GGACTCTTCTGTGTAGTTATAAACCCTTACAAGAATCTTCCAATTTACTCTGAGAATATTATTGAAATGT
ACAGAGGGAAGAAGCGTCATGAGATGCCTCCACACATCTATGCTATATCTGAATCTGCTTACAGATGCAT
GCTTCAAGATCGTGAGGACCAGTCAATTCTTTGCACGGGTGAGTCAGGTGCTGGGAAGACAGAAAATACA
AAGAAAGTTATTCAGTACCTTGCCCATGTTGCTTCTTCACATAAAGGAAGAAAGGACCATAATATTCCTG
GGGAACTTGAACGGCAGCTTTTGCAAGCAAATCCAATTCTGGAATCATTTGGAAATGCGAAGACTGTGAA
AAATGATAACTCATCTCGTTTTGGCAAATTTATTCGGATCAACTTTGATGTAACTGGCTATATCGTTGGG
GCCAACATTGAAACATACCTTCTGGAAAAGTCTCGTGCTGTTCGTCAAGCAAAAGATGAACGTACTTTTC
ATATCTTTTACCAGTTGTTATCTGGAGCAGGAGAACACCTAAAGTCTGATTTGCTTCTTGAAGGATTTAA
TAACTACAGGTTTCTCTCCAATGGCTATATTCCTATTCCGGGACAGCAAGACAAAGATAATTTCCAGGAG
ACCATGGAAGCAATGCACATAATGGGCTTCTCCCATGAAGAGATTCTGTCAATGCTTAAAGTAGTATCTT
CAGTGCTACAGTTTGGAAATATTTCTTTCAAAAAGGAGAGAAATACTGATCAAGCTTCCATGCCAGAAAA
TACAGTTGCGCAGAAGCTCTGCCATCTTCTTGGGATGAATGTGATGGAGTTTACTCGGGCCATCCTGACT
CCCCGGATCAAGGTCGGCCGAGACTATGTGCAAAAAGCCCAGACCAAAGAACAGGCAGATTTTGCAGTAG
AAGCATTGGCAAAAGCTACCTATGAGCGGCTCTTTCGCTGGCTCGTTCATCGCATCAATAAAGCTCTGGA
TAGGACCAAACGTCAGGGAGCATCTTTCATTGGAATCCTGGATATTGCTGGATTTGAAATTTTTGAGCTG
AACTCCTTTGAACAACTTTGCATCAACTACACCAATGAGAAGCTGCAGCAGCTGTTCAACCACACCATGT
TTATCCTAGAACAAGAGGAATACCAGCGCGAAGGCATCGAGTGGAACTTCATCGATTTCGGGCTGGATCT
GCAGCCATGCATCGACCTAATAGAGAGACCTGCGAACCCTCCTGGTGTACTGGCCCTTTTGGATGAAGAA
TGCTGGTTCCCTAAAGCCACAGATAAAACCTTTGTTGAAAAACTGGTTCAAGAGCAAGGTTCCCACTCCA
AGTTTCAGAAACCTCGACAATTAAAAGACAAAGCTGATTTTTGCATTATACATTATGCAGGGAAGGTGGA
CTATAAGGCAGATGAGTGGCTGATGAAGAATATGGACCCCCTGAATGACAACGTGGCCACCCTTTTGCAC
CAGTCATCAGACAGATTTGTGGCAGAGCTTTGGAAAGATGTGGACCGTATCGTGGGTCTGGATCAAGTCA
CTGGTATGACTGAGACAGCTTTTGGCTCCGCATATAAAACCAAGAAGGGCATGTTTCGTACCGTTGGGCA
ACTCTACAAAGAATCTCTCACCAAGCTGATGGCAACTCTCCGAAACACCAACCCTAACTTTGTTCGTTGT
ATCATTCCAAATCACGAGAAGAGGGCTGGAAAATTGGATCCACACCTAGTCCTAGATCAGCTTCGCTGTA
ATGGTGTCCTGGAAGGGATCCGAATCTGTCGCCAGGGCTTCCCTAACCGAATAGTTTTCCAGGAATTCAG
ACAGAGATATGAGATCCTAACTCCAAATGCTATTCCTAAAGGTTTTATGGATGGTAAACAGGCCTGTGAA
CGAATGATCCGGGCTTTAGAATTGGACCCAAACTTGTACAGAATTGGACAGAGCAAGATATTTTTCAGAG
CTGGAGTTCTGGCACACTTAGAGGAAGAAAGAGATTTAAAAATCACCGATATCATTATCTTCTTCCAGGC
CGTTTGCAGAGGTTACCTGGCCAGAAAGGCCTTTGCCAAGAAGCAGCAGCAACTAAGTGCCTTAAAGGTC
TTGCAGCGGAACTGTGCCGCGTACCTGAAATTACGGCACTGGCAGTGGTGGCGAGTCTTCACAAAGGTGA
AGCCGCTTCTACAAGTGACTCGCCAGGAGGAAGAACTTCAGGCCAAAGATGAAGAGCTGTTGAAGGTGAA
GGAGAAGCAGACAAAGGTGGAAGGAGAGCTGGAGGAGATGGAGCGGAAGCACCAGCAGCTTTTAGAAGAG
AAGAATATCCTTGCAGAACAACTACAAGCAGAGACTGAGCTCTTTGCTGAAGCAGAAGAGATGAGGGCAA
GACTTGCTGCTAAAAAGCAGGAATTAGAAGAGATTCTACATGACTTGGAGTCTAGGGTTGAAGAAGAAGA
AGAAAGAAACCAAATCCTCCAAAATGAAAAGAAAAAAATGCAAGCACATATTCAGGACCTGGAAGAACAG
CTAGACGAGGAGGAAGGGGCTCGGCAAAAGCTGCAGCTGGAAAAGGTGACAGCAGAGGCCAAGATCAAGA
AGATGGAAGAGGAGATTCTGCTTCTCGAGGACCAAAATTCCAAGTTCATCAAAGAAAAGAAACTCATGGA
AGATCGCATTGCTGAGTGTTCCTCTCAGCTGGCTGAAGAGGAAGAAAAGGCGAAAAACTTGGCCAAAATC
AGGAATAAGCAAGAAGTGATGATCTCAGATCTAGAAGAACGCTTAAAGAAGGAAGAAAAGACTCGTCAGG
AACTGGAAAAGGCCAAAAGAAAACTCGACGGGGAGACGACCGACCTGCAGGACCAGATCGCAGAGCTGCA
GGCGCAGATTGATGAGCTCAAGCTGCAGCTGGCCAAGAAGGAGGAGGAGCTGCAGGGCGCACTGGCCAGA
GGTGATGATGAAACACTCCATAAGAACAATGCCCTTAAAGTTGTGCGAGAGCTACAAGCCCAAATTGCTG
AACTTCAGGAAGACTTTGAATCCGAGAAGGCTTCACGGAACAAGGCCGAAAAGCAGAAAAGGGACTTGAG
TGAGGAACTGGAAGCTCTGAAAACAGAGCTGGAGGACACGCTGGACACCACGGCAGCCCAGCAGGAACTA
CGTACAAAACGTGAACAAGAAGTGGCAGAGCTGAAGAAAGCTCTTGAGGAGGAAACTAAGAACCATGAAG
CTCAAATCCAGGACATGAGACAAAGACACGCAACAGCCCTGGAGGAGCTCTCAGAGCAGCTGGAACAGGC
CAAGCGGTTCAAAGCAAATCTAGAGAAGAACAAGCAGGGCCTGGAGACAGATAACAAGGAGCTGGCGTGT
GAGGTGAAGGTCCTGCAGCAGGTCAAGGCTGAGTCTGAGCACAAGAGGAAGAAGCTCGACGCGCAGGTCC
AGGAGCTCCATGCCAAGGTCTCTGAAGGCGACAGGCTCAGGGTGGAGCTGGCGGAGAAAGCAAGTAAGCT
GCAGAATGAGCTAGATAATGTCTCCACCCTTCTGGAAGAAGCAGAGAAGAAGGGTATTAAATTTGCTAAG
GATGCAGCTAGTCTTGAGTCTCAACTACAGGATACACAGGAGCTTCTTCAGGAGGAGACACGCCAGAAAC
TAAACCTGAGCAGTCGGATCCGGCAGCTGGAAGAGGAGAAGAACAGTCTTCAGGAGCAGCAGGAGGAGGA
GGAGGAGGCCAGGAAGAACCTGGAGAAGCAAGTGCTGGCCCTGCAGTCCCAGTTGGCTGATACCAAGAAG
AAAGTAGATGACGACCTGGGAACAATTGAAAGTCTGGAAGAAGCCAAGAAGAAGCTTCTGAAGGACGCGG
AGGCCCTGAGCCAGCGCCTGGAGGAGAAGGCACTGGCGTATGACAAACTGGAGAAGACCAAGAACCGCCT
GCAGCAGGAGCTGGACGACCTCACGGTGGACCTGGACCACCAGCGCCAGGTCGCCTCCAACTTGGAGAAG
AAGCAGAAGAAGTTTGACCAGCTGTTAGCAGAAGAGAAGAGCATCTCTGCTCGCTATGCCGAAGAGCGGG
ACCGGGCCGAAGCCGAGGCCAGAGAGAAAGAAACCAAAGCCCTGTCACTGGCCCGGGCCCTCGAGGAAGC
CCTGGAGGCCAAGGAGGAGTTTGAGAGGCAGAACAAGCAGCTCCGAGCAGACATGGAAGACCTCATGAGC
TCCAAAGATGATGTGGGAAAAAACGTTCACGAACTTGAAAAATCCAAACGGGCCCTAGAGCAGCAGGTGG
AGGAAATGAGGACCCAGCTGGAGGAGCTGGAAGACGAACTCCAGGCCACGGAAGATGCCAAGCTTCGTCT
GGAGGTCAACATGCAGGCCATGAAGGCGCAGTTCGAGAGAGACCTGCAAACCAGGGATGAGCAGAATGAA
GAGAAGAAGCGGCTGCTGATCAAACAGGTGCGGGAGCTCGAGGCGGAGCTGGAGGATGAGAGGAAACAGC
GGGCGCTTGCTGTAGCTTCAAAGAAAAAGATGGAGATAGACCTGAAGGACCTCGAAGCCCAAATCGAGGC
TGCGAACAAAGCTCGGGATGAGGTGATTAAGCAGCTCCGCAAGCTCCAGGCTCAGATGAAGGATTACCAA
CGTGAATTAGAAGAAGCTCGTGCATCCAGAGATGAGATTTTTGCTCAATCCAAAGAGAGTGAAAAGAAAT
TGAAGAGTCTGGAAGCAGAAATCCTTCAATTGCAGGAGGAACTTGCCTCATCTGAGCGAGCCCGCCGACA
CGCCGAGCAGGAGAGAGATGAGCTGGCGGACGAGATCACCAACAGCGCCTCTGGCAAGTCCGCGCTGCTG
GATGAGAAGCGGCGTCTGGAAGCTCGGATCGCACAGCTGGAGGAGGAGCTGGAAGAGGAGCAGAGCAACA
TGGAGCTGCTCAACGACCGCTTCCGCAAGACCACTCTACAGGTGGACACACTGAACGCCGAGCTAGCAGC
CGAGCGCAGCGCCGCCCAGAAGAGTGACAATGCACGCCAGCAACTGGAGCGGCAGAACAAGGAGCTGAAG
GCCAAGCTGCAGGAACTCGAGGGTGCTGTCAAGTCTAAGTTCAAGGCCACCATCTCAGCCCTGGAGGCCA
AGATTGGGCAGCTGGAGGAGCAGCTTGAGCAGGAAGCCAAGGAACGAGCAGCCGCCAACAAATTAGTCCG
TCGCACTGAGAAGAAGCTGAAAGAAATCTTCATGCAGGTTGAGGATGAGCGTCGACACGCGGACCAGTAT
AAAGAGCAGATGGAGAAGGCCAACGCTCGGATGAAGCAGCTTAAACGCCAGCTGGAGGAAGCAGAAGAAG
AAGCGACGCGTGCCAACGCATCTCGGCGTAAACTCCAGCGGGAACTGGATGATGCCACCGAGGCCAACGA
GGGCCTGAGCCGCGAGGTCAGCACCCTGAAGAACCGGCTGAGGCGGGGTGGCCCCATCAGCTTCTCTTCC
AGCCGATCTGGCCGGCGCCAGCTGCACCTTGAAGGAGCTTCCCTGGAGCTCTCCGACGATGACACAGAAA
GTAAGACCAGTGATGTCAACGAGACGCAGCCACCCCAGTCAGAGGGCAGCGGTGGAGGCAGCGCATCCGG
CGGAAGCGGAAGCGGACCGGTCGCCACCATGGTGAGCAAGGGCGAGGAGGATAACATGGCCATCATCAAG
GAGTTCATGCGCTTCAAGGTGCACATGGAGGGCTCCGTGAACGGCCACGAGTTCGAGATCGAGGGCGAGG
GCGAGGGCCGCCCCTACGAGGGCACCCAGACCGCCAAGCTGAAGGTGACCAAGGGTGGCCCCCTGCCCTT
CGCCTGGGACATCCTGTCCCCTCAGTTCATGTACGGCTCCAAGGCCTACGTGAAGCACCCCGCCGACATC
CCCGACTACTTGAAGCTGTCCTTCCCCGAGGGCTTCAAGTGGGAGCGCGTGATGAACTTCGAGGACGGCG
GCGTGGTGACCGTGACCCAGGACTCCTCCCTGCAGGACGGCGAGTTCATCTACAAGGTGAAGCTGCGCGG
CACCAACTTCCCCTCCGACGGCCCCGTAATGCAGAAGAAGACCATGGGCTGGGAGGCCTCCTCCGAGCGG
ATGTACCCCGAGGACGGCGCCCTGAAGGGCGAGATCAAGCAGAGGCTGAAGCTGAAGGACGGCGGCCACT
ACGACGCTGAGGTCAAGACCACCTACAAGGCCAAGAAGCCCGTGCAGCTGCCCGGCGCCTACAACGTCAA
CATCAAGTTGGACATCACCTCCCACAACGAGGACTACACCATCGTGGAACAGTACGAACGCGCCGAGGGC
CGCCACTCCACCGGCGGCATGGACGAGCTGTACAAGTAAAGCGGCCGCGACTCTAGATCATAATCAG
