>Addgene plasmid #55107 | mCherry-MyosinIIB-N-18 | addgene partial sequence | sequence record 98944 | mCherry-R 5'-TTGGTCACCTTCAGCTTGG-3'
CCTCGATCTCGAACTCGTGGCCGTTCACGGAGCCCTCCATGTGCACCTTGAAGCGCATGAACTCCTTGAT
GATGGCCATGTTATCCTCCTCGCCCTTGCTCACCATGGTGGCGACCGGTCCGCTTCCGCTTCCGCCGGAT
GCGCTGCCTCCACCGCTGCCCTCTGACTGGGGTGGCTGCGTCTCGTTGACATCACTGGTCTTACTTTCTG
TGTCATCGTCGGAGAGCTCCAGGGAAGCTCCTTCAAGGTGCAGCTGGCGCCGGCCAGATCGGCTGGAAGA
GAAGCTGATGGGGCCACCCCGCCTCAGCCGGTTCTTCAGGGTGCTGACCTCGCGGCTCAGGCCCTCGTTG
GCCTCGGTGGCATCATCCAGTTCCCGCTGGAGTTTACGCCGAGATGCGTTGGCACGCGTCGCTTCTTCTT
CTGCTTCCTCCAGCTGGCGTTTAAGCTGCTTCATCCGAGCGTTGGCCTTCTCCATCTGCTCTTTATACTG
GTCCGCGTGTCGACGCTCATCCTCAACCTGCATGAAGATTTCTTTCAGCTTCTTCTCAGTGCGACGGACT
AATTTGTTGGCGGCTGCTCGTTCCTTGGCTTCCTGCTCAAGCTGCTCCTCCAGCTGCCCAATCTTGGCCT
CCAGGGCTGAGATGGTGGCCTTGAACTTAGACTTGACAGCACCCTCGAGTTCCTGCAGCTTGGCCTTCAG
CTCCTTGTTCTGCCGCTCCAGTTGCTGGCGTGCATTGTCACTCTTCTGGGCGGCGCTGCGCTCGGCTGCT
AGCTCGGCGTTCAGTGTGTCCACCTGTAGAGTGGTCTTGCGGAAGCGGTCGTTGAGCAGCTCCATGTTGC
TCTGCTCCTCTTCCAGCTCCTCCTCCAGCTGTGCGATCCGAGCTTCCAGA
